Addgene plasmid #86781: FKBP*-PTEN
Purpose: Fusion of PTEN with a modified human FKBP variant harboring the F36V and L106P point mutations (FKBP*) leads to degradation of the fusion protein.
Depositing lab: Britta Eickholt. Depositing organization: Charite Universitaetsmedizin Berlin. Publication: Engineering FKBP-Based Destabilizing Domains to Build Sophisticated Protein Regulation Systems. An W, Jackson RE, Hunter P, Gogel S, van Diepen M, Liu K, Meyer MP, Eickholt BJ. PLoS One. 2015 Dec 30;10(12):e0145783. doi: 10.1371/journal.pone.0145783. eCollection 2015. PONE-D-15-39012 PubMed 26717575.
Backbone
  Vector backbone: pCAX
  Vector type: Mammalian Expression
Growth in bacteria
  Bacterial resistance: Ampicillin, 100 μg/mL
  Growth temperature: 37°C
  Growth strain: DH5alpha
  Copy number: Unknown
Gene/Insert
  Gene/Insert name: PTEN (alt name: phosphatase and tensin homolog)
  Species: H. sapiens (human)
  Entrez Gene: PTEN (a.k.a. 10q23del, BZS, CWS1, DEC, GLM2, MHAM, MMAC1, PTEN1, PTENbeta, PTENgama, TEP1)
  Tag / fusion protein: FKBP* (F36V and L106P) (N terminal on insert); linker (N terminal on insert)
  Cloning method: Unknown
  Sequencing primers: 5′ pCAG
Terms and licenses: Academic/Nonprofit Terms; Industry Terms: Not Available to Industry
How to cite: FKBP*-PTEN was a gift from Britta Eickholt (Addgene plasmid # 86781 ; http://n2t.net/addgene:86781 ; RRID:Addgene_86781)
