[The description below was written by a language model from this plasmid's Addgene catalogue record and pLannotate feature annotations shown in this document.]
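Description:
FKBP*-PTEN is a mammalian expression plasmid of about 5.8 kb built on the pCAX backbone. It is propagated in E. coli through a high-copy ColE1/pUC-type origin and selected with ampicillin via the β-lactamase gene and its native promoter. Expression in mammalian cells is driven by a CAG-type arrangement: the CMV immediate-early enhancer (which spans the numbering origin of the sequence) sits upstream of the chicken β-actin promoter and a chimeric chicken β-actin/rabbit β-globin intron. Transcripts are terminated by the rabbit β-globin polyadenylation signal. The short β-globin and lacI coding fragments in the annotation are most likely backbone remnants rather than functional elements.

The payload is human PTEN (phosphatase and tensin homolog), the lipid phosphatase that antagonises PI3K–AKT signalling. It is fused at its N terminus, through a short linker, to FKBP*, a human FKBP12 variant carrying the F36V and L106P mutations. A small match to a Twin-Strep-tag fragment lies between the two domains. Since the catalogue lists only a linker at this position, it probably reflects linker sequence rather than a usable affinity tag. FKBP* acts as a destabilising domain, so the fusion protein is directed to degradation and steady-state PTEN levels stay low. The annotation notes that this type of domain can be stabilised by the synthetic ligand Shield1, which makes protein abundance tunable with a small molecule. The construct therefore suits conditional, post-translational control of PTEN levels in transfected mammalian cells, and the associated work concerns the engineering of FKBP-based destabilising domains into protein regulation systems.
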