Features (pLannotate 1.2.2; 12 found; start..end, strand, type, name):
    368..645     +  promoter       chicken β-actin promoter: No description available
    646..1662    +  intron         chimeric intron: chimera between introns from chicken β-actin and rabbit β-globin
   1660..1716    +  CDS            HBB (fragment): HBB_LEPEU - Experimental evidence at protein level: Swiss-Prot protein existence level 1. Involved in oxygen transport from the lung to the various peripheral tissues. From Lepus europaeus (European hare).
   1730..2053    +  CDS            DD (fragment): destabilization domain that can be stabilized by Shield1 in the ProteoTuner™ system L106P mutant of FKBP12
   2093..2113    +  CDS            Twin-Strep-tag (fragment): two Strep-Tag®II moieties connected by a linker for enhanced binding to Strep-Tactin®, an engineered form of streptavidin (Schmidt et al., 2013)
   2120..3325    +  CDS            PTEN: PTEN_HUMAN - Also known as MMAC1, TEP1. Experimental evidence at protein level: Swiss-Prot protein existence level 1. [Isoform alpha]: Functional kinase, like isoform 1 it antagonizes the PI3K-AKT/PKB signaling pathway. Plays a role in mitochondrial energetic metabolism by promoting COX activity and ATP production, via collaboration with isoform 1 in increasing protein levels of PINK1. From Homo sapiens (Human).
   3429..3484    +  polyA_signal   β-globin poly(A) signal: rabbit β-globin polyadenylation signal (Gil and Proudfoot, 1987)
   3786..3878    -  CDS            lacI (fragment): LACI_ECOLI - Experimental evidence at protein level: Swiss-Prot protein existence level 1. Repressor of the lactose operon. Binds allolactose as an inducer. From Escherichia coli (strain K12).
   4061..4649    -  rep_origin     ori: high-copy-number ColE1/pMB1/pBR322/pUC origin of replication
   4820..5680    -  CDS            AmpR: β-lactamase; bla; confers resistance to ampicillin, carbenicillin, and related antibiotics
   5681..5785    -  promoter       AmpR promoter: bla
   5816..366     +  enhancer       CMV enhancer (across the origin): human cytomegalovirus immediate early enhancer
>Addgene plasmid #86781 | FKBP*-PTEN | depositor full sequence | sequence record 169199 | FKBP*-PTEN sequence 5829 bps
ACTAGTTATTAATAGTAATCAATTACGGGGTCATTAGTTCATAGCCCATATATGGAGTTCCGCGTTACAT
AACTTACGGTAAATGGCCCGCCTGGCTGACCGCCCAACGACCCCCGCCCATTGACGTCAATAATGACGTA
TGTTCCCATAGTAACGCCAATAGGGACTTTCCATTGACGTCAATGGGTGGAGTATTTACGGTAAACTGCC
CACTTGGCAGTACATCAAGTGTATCATATGCCAAGTACGCCCCCTATTGACGTCAATGACGGTAAATGGC
CCGCCTGGCATTATGCCCAGTACATGACCTTATGGGACTTTCCTACTTGGCAGTACATCTACGTATTAGT
CATCGCTATTACCATGGTCGAGGTGAGCCCCACGTTCTGCTTCACTCTCCCCATCTCCCCCCCCTCCCCA
CCCCCAATTTTGTATTTATTTATTTTTTAATTATTTTGTGCAGCGATGGGGGCGGGGGGGGGGGGGGGGC
GCGCGCCAGGCGGGGCGGGGCGGGGCGAGGGGCGGGGCGGGGCGAGGCGGAGAGGTGCGGCGGCAGCCAA
TCAGAGCGGCGCGCTCCGAAAGTTTCCTTTTATGGCGAGGCGGCGGCGGCGGCGGCCCTATAAAAAGCGA
AGCGCGCGGCGGGCGGGAGTCGCTGCGCGCTGCCTTCGCCCCGTGCCCCGCTCCGCCGCCGCCTCGCGCC
GCCCGCCCCGGCTCTGACTGACCGCGTTACTCCCACAGGTGAGCGGGCGGGACGGCCCTTCTCCTCCGGG
CTGTAATTAGCGCTTGGTTTAATGACGGCTTGTTTCTTTTCTGTGGCTGCGTGAAAGCCTTGAGGGGCTC
CGGGAGGGCCCTTTGTGCGGGGGGAGCGGCTCGGGGGGTGCGTGCGTGTGTGTGTGCGTGGGGAGCGCCG
CGTGCGGCTCCGCGCTGCCCGGCGGCTGTGAGCGCTGCGGGCGCGGCGCGGGGCTTTGTGCGCTCCGCAG
TGTGCGCGAGGGGAGCGCGGCCGGGGGCGGTGCCCCGCGGTGCGGGGGGGGCTGCGAGGGGAACAAAGGC
TGCGTGCGGGGTGTGTGCGTGGGGGGGTGAGCAGGGGGTGTGGGCGCGTCGGTCGGGCTGCAACCCCCCC
TGCACCCCCCTCCCCGAGTTGCTGAGCACGGCCCGGCTTCGGGTGCGGGGCTCCGTACGGGGCGTGGCGC
GGGGCTCGCCGTGCCGGGCGGGGGGTGGCGGCAGGTGGGGGTGCCGGGCGGGGCGGGGCCGCCTCGGGCC
GGGGAGGGCTCGGGGGAGGGGCGCGGCGGCCCCCGGAGCGCCGGCGGCTGTCGAGGCGCGGCGAGCCGCA
GCCATTGCCTTTTATGGTAATCGTGCGAGAGGGCGCAGGGACTTCCTTTGTCCCAAATCTGTGCGGAGCC
GAAATCTGGGAGGCGCCGCCGCACCCCCTCTAGCGGGCGCGGGGCGAAGCGGTGCGGCGCCGGCAGGAAG
GAAATGGGCGGGGAGGGCCTTCGTGCGTCGCCGCGCCGCCGTCCCCTTCTCCCTCTCCAGCCTCGGGGCT
GTCCGCGGGGGGACGGCTGCCTTCGGGGGGGACGGGGCAGGGCGGGGTTCGGCTTCTGGCGTGTGACCGG
CGGCTCTAGAGCCTCTGCTAACCATGTTCATGCCTTCTTCTTTTTCCTACAGCTCCTGGGCAACGTGCTG
GTTATTGTGCTGTCTCATCATTTTGGCAAAGAATTCGAAGCTTGCCACCATGGGAGTGCAGGTGGAAACC
ATCTCCCCAGGAGACGGGCGCACCTTCCCCAAGCGCGGCCAGACCTGTGTGGTGCACTACACCGGGATGC
TTAGCAGCGGAAAGAAAGTCGATTCCTCCCGGGACAGAAACAAGCCCTTTAAGTTTATGCTAGGCAAGCA
GGAGGTGATCCGAGGCTGGGAAGAAGGGGTTGCCCAGATGAGTGTGGGTCAGAGAGCCAAACTGACTATA
TCTCCAGATTATGCCTATGGTGCCACTGGGCACCCAGGCATCATCCCACCACATGCCACTCTCGTCTTCG
ATGTGGAGCTTCTAAAACCGGAAGGATCCTCTGGGGGTGGCGGTCCGTGGAGGCGAAGCGGCGGTGGAGG
TTCTGGTGGTGGAGGTGGCACAGCCATCATCAAAGAGATCGTTAGCAGAAACAAAAGGAGATATCAAGAG
GATGGATTCGACTTAGACTTGACCTATATTTATCCAAACATTATTGCTATGGGATTTCCTGCAGAAAGAC
TTGAAGGCGTATACAGGAACAATATTGATGATGTAGTAAGGTTTTTGGATTCAAAGCATAAAAACCATTA
CAAGATATACAATCTTTGTGCTGAAAGACATTATGACACCGCCAAATTTAATTGCAGAGTTGCACAATAT
CCTTTTGAAGACCATAACCCACCACAGCTAGAACTTATCAAACCCTTTTGTGAAGATCTTGACCAATGGC
TAAGTGAAGATGACAATCATGTTGCAGCAATTCACTGTAAAGCTGGAAAGGGACGAACTGGTGTAATGAT
ATGTGCATATTTATTACATCGGGGCAAATTTTTAAAGGCACAAGAGGCCCTAGATTTCTATGGGGAAGTA
AGGACCAGAGACAAAAAGGGAGTAACTATTCCCAGTCAGAGGCGCTATGTGTATTATTATAGCTACCTGT
TAAAGAATCATCTGGATTATAGACCAGTGGCACTGTTGTTTCACAAGATGATGTTTGAAACTATTCCAAT
GTTCAGTGGCGGAACTTGCAATCCTCAGTTTGTGGTCTGCCAGCTAAAGGTGAAGATATATTCCTCCAAT
TCAGGACCCACACGACGGGAAGACAAGTTCATGTACTTTGAGTTCCCTCAGCCGTTACCTGTGTGTGGTG
ATATCAAAGTAGAGTTCTTCCACAAACAGAACAAGATGCTAAAAAAGGACAAAATGTTTCACTTTTGGGT
AAATACATTCTTCATACCAGGACCAGAGGAAACCTCAGAAAAAGTAGAAAATGGAAGTCTATGTGATCAA
GAAATCGATAGCATTTGCAGTATAGAGCGTGCAGATAATGACAAGGAATATCTAGTACTTACTTTAACAA
AAAATGATCTTGACAAAGCAAATAAAGACAAAGCCAACCGATACTTTTCTCCAAATTTTAAGGTGAAGCT
GTACTTCACAAAAACAGTAGAGGAGCCGTCAAATCCAGAGGCTAGCAGTTCAACTTCTGTAACACCAGAT
GTTAGTGACAATGAACCTGATCATTATAGATATTCTGACACCACTGACTCTGATCCAGAGAATGAACCTT
TTGATGAAGATCAGCATACACAAATTACAAAAGTCTGATAAGCGGCCGCTGGCCAGCTAGCTAGGTAGCT
AGATCTTTTTCCCTCTGCCAAAAATTATGGGGACATCATGAAGCCCCTTGAGCATCTGACTTCTGGCTAA
TAAAGGAAATTTATTTTCATTGCAATAGTGTGTTGGAATTTTTTGTGTCTCTCACTCGGAAGGACATATG
GGAGGGCAAATCATTTAAAACATCAGAATGAGTATTTGGTTTAGAGTTTGGCAACATATGCCCATATGCT
GGCTGCCATGAACAAAGGTTGGCTATAAAGAGGTCATCAGTATATGAAACAGCCCCCTGCTGTCCATTCC
TTATTCCATAGAAAAGCCTTGACTTGAGGTTAGATTTTTTTTATATTTTGTTTTGTGTTATTTTTTTCTT
TAACATCCCTAAAATTTTCCTTACATGTTTTACTAGCCAGATTTTTCCTCCTCTCCTGACTACTCCCAGT
CATAGCTGTCCCTCTTCTCTTATGGAGATCCCTCGACCGATCCGCTGCATTAATGAATCGGCCAACGCGC
GGGGAGAGGCGGTTTGCGTATTGGGCGCTCTTCCGCTTCCTCGCTCACTGACTCGCTGCGCTCGGTCGTT
CGGCTGCGGCGAGCGGTATCAGCTCACTCAAAGGCGGTAATACGGTTATCCACAGAATCAGGGGATAACG
CAGGAAAGAACATGTGAGCAAAAGGCCAGCAAAAGGCCAGGAACCGTAAAAAGGCCGCGTTGCTGGCGTT
TTTCCATAGGCTCCGCCCCCCTGACGAGCATCACAAAAATCGACGCTCAAGTCAGAGGTGGCGAAACCCG
ACAGGACTATAAAGATACCAGGCGTTTCCCCCTGGAAGCTCCCTCGTGCGCTCTCCTGTTCCGACCCTGC
CGCTTACCGGATACCTGTCCGCCTTTCTCCCTTCGGGAAGCGTGGCGCTTTCTCATAGCTCACGCTGTAG
GTATCTCAGTTCGGTGTAGGTCGTTCGCTCCAAGCTGGGCTGTGTGCACGAACCCCCCGTTCAGCCCGAC
CGCTGCGCCTTATCCGGTAACTATCGTCTTGAGTCCAACCCGGTAAGACACGACTTATCGCCACTGGCAG
CAGCCACTGGTAACAGGATTAGCAGAGCGAGGTATGTAGGCGGTGCTACAGAGTTCTTGAAGTGGTGGCC
TAACTACGGCTACACTAGAAGAACAGTATTTGGTATCTGCGCTCTGCTGAAGCCAGTTACCTTCGGAAAA
AGAGTTGGTAGCTCTTGATCCGGCAAACAAACCACCGCTGGTAGCGGTGGTTTTTTTGTTTGCAAGCAGC
AGATTACGCGCAGAAAAAAAGGATCTCAAGAAGATCCTTTGATCTTTTCTACGGGGTCTGACGCTCAGTG
GAACGAAAACTCACGTTAAGGGATTTTGGTCATGAGATTATCAAAAAGGATCTTCACCTAGATCCTTTTA
AATTAAAAATGAAGTTTTAAATCAATCTAAAGTATATATGAGTAAACTTGGTCTGACAGTTACCAATGCT
TAATCAGTGAGGCACCTATCTCAGCGATCTGTCTATTTCGTTCATCCATAGTTGCCTGACTCCCCGTCGT
GTAGATAACTACGATACGGGAGGGCTTACCATCTGGCCCCAGTGCTGCAATGATACCGCGAGACCCACGC
TCACCGGCTCCAGATTTATCAGCAATAAACCAGCCAGCCGGAAGGGCCGAGCGCAGAAGTGGTCCTGCAA
CTTTATCCGCCTCCATCCAGTCTATTAATTGTTGCCGGGAAGCTAGAGTAAGTAGTTCGCCAGTTAATAG
TTTGCGCAACGTTGTTGCCATTGCTACAGGCATCGTGGTGTCACGCTCGTCGTTTGGTATGGCTTCATTC
AGCTCCGGTTCCCAACGATCAAGGCGAGTTACATGATCCCCCATGTTGTGCAAAAAAGCGGTTAGCTCCT
TCGGTCCTCCGATCGTTGTCAGAAGTAAGTTGGCCGCAGTGTTATCACTCATGGTTATGGCAGCACTGCA
TAATTCTCTTACTGTCATGCCATCCGTAAGATGCTTTTCTGTGACTGGTGAGTACTCAACCAAGTCATTC
TGAGAATAGTGTATGCGGCGACCGAGTTGCTCTTGCCCGGCGTCAATACGGGATAATACCGCGCCACATA
GCAGAACTTTAAAAGTGCTCATCATTGGAAAACGTTCTTCGGGGCGAAAACTCTCAAGGATCTTACCGCT
GTTGAGATCCAGTTCGATGTAACCCACTCGTGCACCCAACTGATCTTCAGCATCTTTTACTTTCACCAGC
GTTTCTGGGTGAGCAAAAACAGGAAGGCAAAATGCCGCAAAAAAGGGAATAAGGGCGACACGGAAATGTT
GAATACTCATACTCTTCCTTTTTCAATATTATTGAAGCATTTATCAGGGTTATTGTCTCATGAGCGGATA
CATATTTGAATGTATTTAGAAAAATAAACAAATAGGGGTTCCGCGCACATTTCCCCGAAAAGTGCCACCT
GGGTCGACATTGATTATTG
