>Addgene plasmid #86781 | FKBP*-PTEN | addgene partial sequence | sequence record 171331 | Addgene Partial NGS Result
CCTTTTATGGTAATCGTGCGAGAGGGCGCAGGGACTTCCTTTGTCCCAAATCTGTGCGGAGCCGAAATCT
GGGAGGCGCCGCCGCACCCCCTCTAGCGGGCGCGGGGCGAAGCGGTGCGGCGCCGGCAGGAAGGAAATGG
GCGGGGAGGGCCTTCGTGCGTCGCCGCGCCGCCGTCCCCTTCTCCCTCTCCAGCCTCGGGGCTGTCCGCG
GGGGGACGGCTGCCTTCGGGGGGGACGGGGCAGGGCGGGGTTCGGCTTCTGGCGTGTGACCGGCGGCTCT
AGAGCCTCTGCTAACCATGTTCATGCCTTCTTCTTTTTCCTACAGCTCCTGGGCAACGTGCTGGTTATTG
TGCTGTCTCATCATTTTGGCAAAGAATTCGAAGCTTGCCACCATGGGAGTGCAGGTGGAAACCATCTCCC
CAGGAGACGGGCGCACCTTCCCCAAGCGCGGCCAGACCTGTGTGGTGCACTACACCGGGATGCTTAGCAG
CGGAAAGAAAGTCGATTCCTCCCGGGACAGAAACAAGCCCTTTAAGTTTATGCTAGGCAAGCAGGAGGTG
ATCCGAGGCTGGGAAGAAGGGGTTGCCCAGATGAGTGTGGGTCAGAGAGCCAAACTGACTATATCTCCAG
ATTATGCCTATGGTGCCACTGGGCACCCAGGCATCATCCCACCACATGCCACTCTCGTCTTCGATGTGGA
GCTTCTAAAACCGGAAGGATCCTCTGGGGGTGGCGGTCCGTGGAGGCGAAGCGGCGGTGGAGGTTCTGGT
GGTGGAGGTGGCACAGCCATCATCAAAGAGATCGTTAGCAGAAACAAAAGGAGATATCAAGAGGATGGAT
TCGACTTAGACTTGACCTATATTTATCCAAACATTATTGCTATGGGATTTCCTGCAGAAAGACTTGAAGG
CGTATACAGGAACAATATTGATGATGTAGTAAGGTTTTTGGATTCAAAGCATAAAAACCATTACAAGATA
TACAATCTTTGTGCTGAAAGACATTATGACACCGCCAAATTTAATTGCAGAGTTGCACAATATCCTTTTG
AAGACCATAACCCACCACAGCTAGAACTTATCAAACCCTTTTGTGAAGATCTTGACCAATGGCTAAGTGA
AGATGACAATCATGTTGCAGCAATTCACTGTAAAGCTGGAAAGGGACGAACTGGTGTAATGATATGTGCA
TATTTATTACATCGGGGCAAATTTTTAAAGGCACAAGAGGCCCTAGATTTCTATGGGGAAGTAAGGACCA
GAGACAAAAAGGGAGTAACTATTCCCAGTCAGAGGCGCTATGTGTATTATTATAGCTACCTGTTAAAGAA
TCATCTGGATTATAGACCAGTGGCACTGTTGTTTCACAAGATGATGTTTGAAACTATTCCAATGTTCAGT
GGCGGAACTTGCAATCCTCAGTTTGTGGTCTGCCAGCTAAAGGTGAAGATATATTCCTCCAATTCAGGAC
CCACACGACGGGAAGACAAGTTCATGTACTTTGAGTTCCCTCAGCCGTTACCTGTGTGTGGTGATATCAA
AGTAGAGTTCTTCCACAAACAGAACAAGATGCTAAAAAAGGACAAAATGTTTCACTTTTGGGTAAATACA
TTCTTCATACCAGGACCAGAGGAAACCTCAGAAAAAGTAGAAAATGGAAGTCTATGTGATCAAGAAATCG
ATAGCATTTGCAGTATAGAGCGTGCAGATAATGACAAGGAATATCTAGTACTTACTTTAACAAAAAATGA
TCTTGACAAAGCAAATAAAGACAAAGCCAACCGATACTTTTCTCCAAATTTTAAGGTGAAGCTGTACTTC
ACAAAAACAGTAGAGGAGCCGTCAAATCCAGAGGCTAGCAGTTCAACTTCTGTAACACCAGATGTTAGTG
ACAATGAACCTGATCATTATAGATATTCTGACACCACTGACTCTGATCCAGAGAATGAACCTTTTGATGA
AGATCAGCATACACAAATTACAAAAGTCTGATAAGCGGCCGCTGGCCAGCTAGCTAGGTAGCTAGATCTT
TTTCCCTCTGCCAAAAATTATGGGGACATCATGAAGCCCCTTGAGCATCTGACTTCTGGCTAATAAAGGA
AATTTATTTTCATTGCAATAGTGTGTTGGAATTTTTTGTGTCTCTCACTCGGAAGGACATATGGGAGGGC
AAATCATTTAAAACATCAGAATGAGTATTTGGTTTAGAGTTTGGCAACATATGCCCATATGCTGGCTGCC
ATGAACAAAGGTTGGCTATAAAGAGGTCATCAGTATATGAAACAGCCCCCTGCTGTCCATTCCTTATTCC
ATAGAAAAGCCTTGACTTGAGGTTAGATTTTTTTTATATTTTGTTTTGTGTTATTTTTTTCTTTAACATC
CCTAAAATTTTCCTTACATGTTTTACTAGCCAGATTTTTCCTCCTCTCCTGACTACTCCCAGTCATAGCT
GTCCCTCTTCTCTTATGGAGATCCCTCGACCGATCCGCTGCATTAATGAATCGGCCAACGCGCGGGGAGA
GGCGGTTTGCGTATTGGGCGCTCTTCCGCTTCCTCGCTCACTGACTCGCTGCGCTCGGTCGTTCGGCTGC
GGCGAGCGGTATCAGCTCACTCAAAGGCGGTAATACGGTTATCCACAGAATCAGGGGATAACGCAGGAAA
GAACATGTGAGCAAAAGGCCAGCAAAAGGCCAGGAACCGTAAAAAGGCCGCGTTGCTGGCGTTTTTCCAT
AGGCTCCGCCCCCCTGACGAGCATCACAAAAATCGACGCTCAAGTCAGAGGTGGCGAAACCCGACAGGAC
TATAAAGATACCAGGCGTTTCCCCCTGGAAGCTCCCTCGTGCGCTCTCCTGTTCCGACCCTGCCGCTTAC
CGGATACCTGTCCGCCTTTCTCCCTTCGGGAAGCGTGGCGCTTTCTCATAGCTCACGCTGTAGGTATCTC
AGTTCGGTGTAGGTCGTTCGCTCCAAGCTGGGCTGTGTGCACGAACCCCCCGTTCAGCCCGACCGCTGCG
CCTTATCCGGTAACTATCGTCTTGAGTCCAACCCGGTAAGACACGACTTATCGCCACTGGCAGCAGCCAC
TGGTAACAGGATTAGCAGAGCGAGGTATGTAGGCGGTGCTACAGAGTTCTTGAAGTGGTGGCCTAACTAC
GGCTACACTAGAAGAACAGTATTTGGTATCTGCGCTCTGCTGAAGCCAGTTACCTTCGGAAAAAGAGTTG
GTAGCTCTTGATCCGGCAAACAAACCACCGCTGGTAGCGGTGGTTTTTTTGTTTGCAAGCAGCAGATTAC
GCGCAGAAAAAAAGGATCTCAAGAAGATCCTTTGATCTTTTCTACGGGGTCTGACGCTCAGTGGAACGAA
AACTCACGTTAAGGGATTTTGGTCATGAGATTATCAAAAAGGATCTTCACCTAGATCCTTTTAAATTAAA
AATGAAGTTTTAAATCAATCTAAAGTATATATGAGTAAACTTGGTCTGACAGTTACCAATGCTTAATCAG
TGAGGCACCTATCTCAGCGATCTGTCTATTTCGTTCATCCATAGTTGCCTGACTCCCCGTCGTGTAGATA
ACTACGATACGGGAGGGCTTACCATCTGGCCCCAGTGCTGCAATGATACCGCGAGACCCACGCTCACCGG
CTCCAGATTTATCAGCAATAAACCAGCCAGCCGGAAGGGCCGAGCGCAGAAGTGGTCCTGCAACTTTATC
CGCCTCCATCCAGTCTATTAATTGTTGCCGGGAAGCTAGAGTAAGTAGTTCGCCAGTTAATAGTTTGCGC
AACGTTGTTGCCATTGCTACAGGCATCGTGGTGTCACGCTCGTCGTTTGGTATGGCTTCATTCAGCTCCG
GTTCCCAACGATCAAGGCGAGTTACATGATCCCCCATGTTGTGCAAAAAAGCGGTTAGCTCCTTCGGTCC
TCCGATCGTTGTCAGAAGTAAGTTGGCCGCAGTGTTATCACTCATGGTTATGGCAGCACTGCATAATTCT
CTTACTGTCATGCCATCCGTAAGATGCTTTTCTGTGACTGGTGAGTACTCAACCAAGTCATTCTGAGAAT
AGTGTATGCGGCGACCGAGTTGCTCTTGCCCGGCGTCAATACGGGATAATACCGCGCCACATAGCAGAAC
TTTAAAAGTGCTCATCATTGGAAAACGTTCTTCGGGGCGAAAACTCTCAAGGATCTTACCGCTGTTGAGA
TCCAGTTCGATGTAACCCACTCGTGCACCCAACTGATCTTCAGCATCTTTTACTTTCACCAGCGTTTCTG
GGTGAGCAAAAACAGGAAGGCAAAATGCCGCAAAAAAGGGAATAAGGGCGACACGGAAATGTTGAATACT
CATACTCTTCCTTTTTCAATATTATTGAAGCATTTATCAGGGTTATTGTCTCATGAGCGGATACATATTT
GAATGTATTTAGAAAAATAAACAAATAGGGGTTCCGCGCACATTTCCCCGAAAAGTGCCACCTGGGTCGA
CATTGATTATTGACTAGTTATTAATAGTAATCAATTACGGGGTCATTAGTTCATAGCCCATATATGGAGT
TCCGCGTTACATAACTTACGGTAAATGGCCCGCCTGGCTGACCGCCCAACGACCCCCGCCCATTGACGTC
AATAATGACGTATGTTCCCATAGTAACGCCAATAGGGACTTTCCATTGACGTCAATGGGTGGAGTATTTA
CGGTAAACTGCCCACTTGGCAGTACATCAAGTGTATCATATGCCAAGTACGCCCCCTATTGACGTCAATG
ACGGTAAATGGCCCGCCTGGCATTATGCCCAGTACATGACCTTATGGGACTTTCCTACTTGGCAGTACAT
CTACGTATTAGTCATCGCTATTACCATGGTCGAGGTGAGCCCCACGTTCTGCTTCACTCTCCCCATCTCC
CCCCCCTCCCCACCCCCAATTTTGTATTTATTTATTTTTTAATTATTTTGTGCAGCGATGGGGGCGGGGG
